>Addgene plasmid #171140 | pPPC005 | addgene full sequence | sequence record 344745 | Addgene NGS Result
GCTTGTTATGACTGTTTTTTTGTACAGTCTATGCCTCGGGCATCCAAGCAGCAAGCGCGTTACGCCGTGG
GTCGATGTTTGATGTTATGGAGCAGCAACGATGTTACGCAGCAGCAACGATGTTACGCAGCAGGGCAGTC
GCCCTAAAACAAAGTTAGGTGGCTCAAGTATGGGCATCATTCGCACATGTAGGCTCGGCCCTGACCAAGT
CAAATCCATGCGGGCTGCTCTTGATCTTTTCGGTCGTGAGTTCGGAGACGTAGCCACCTACTCCCAACAT
CAGCCGGACTCCGATTACCTCGGGAACTTGCTCCGTAGTAAGACATTCATCGCGCTTGCTGCCTTCGACC
AAGAAGCGGTTGTTGGCGCTCTCGCGGCTTACGTTCTGCCCAAGTTTGAGCAGCCGCGTAGTGAGATCTA
TATCTATGATCTCGCAGTCTCCGGCGAGCACCGGAGGCAGGGCATTGCCACCGCGCTCATCAATCTCCTC
AAGCATGAGGCCAACGCGCTTGGTGCTTATGTGATCTACGTGCAAGCAGATTACGGTGACGATCCCGCAG
TGGCTCTCTATACAAAGTTGGGCATACGGGAAGAAGTGATGCACTTTGATATCGACCCAAGTACCGCCAC
CTAACAATTCGTTCAAGCCGAGATCGGCTTCCCGGCCGCGGAGTTGTTCGGTAAATTGTCACAACGCCGC
GGCCAATTCGATCTAGAATTCCATTGAGTAAGTTTTTAAGCACATCAGCTTCAAAAGCGCTCTGAAGTTC
CTATACTTTCTAGAGAATAGGAACTTCGGAATAGGTACTTCAAGATCCCCAATTCGATCGTCCGGGCCGC
AAGCTCCTAGCGGCGGATTTGTCCTACTCAGGAGAGCGTTCACCGACAAACAACAGATAAAACGAAAGGC
CCAGTCTTTCGACTGAGCCTTTCGTTTTATTTGATGCCTCAAGCTAGAGAGTCATTACCCCAGGCGTTTA
AGGGCACCAATAACTGCCTTAAAAAAATTACGCCCCGCCCTGCCACTCATCGCAGTCTAGCTTGGATTCT
CACCAATAAAAAACGCCCGGCGGCAACCGAGCGTTCTGAACAAATCCAGATGGAGTTCTGAGGTCATTAC
TGGATCTATCAACAGGAGTCCAAGCTCAGCTAATTAAGCTAGCTTATCGATACCGTCGACCTCGAACCCC
ACGCCCCTCTTTAATACGACGGGCAATTTGCACTTCAGAAAATGAAGAGTTTGCTTTAGCCATAACAAAA
GTCCAGTATGCTTTTTCACAGCATAACTGGACTGATTTCAGTTTACAACTATTCTGTCTAGTTTAAGACT
TTATTGTCATAGTTTAGATCTATTTTGTTCAGTTTAAGACTTTATTGTCCGCCCACACCTGCTTACGCAG
GGCATCCATTTATTACTCAACCGTAACCGATTTTGCCAGGTTACGCGGCTGGTCCTCTAGCTGGCGTAAT
AGCGAAGAGGCCCGCACCGATCGCCCTTCCCAACAGTTGCGCAGCCTGAATGGCGAATGGCGCCTGATGC
GGTATTTTCTCCTTACGCATCTGTGCGGTATTTCACACCGCATATGGTGCACTCTCAGTACAATCTGCTC
TGATGCCGCATAGTTAAGCCAGCCCCGACACCCGCCAACACCCGCTGACGCGCCCTGACGGGCTTGTCTG
CTCCCGGCATCCGCTTACAGACAAGCTGTGACCGTCTCCGGGAGCTGCATGTGTCAGAGGTTTTCACCGT
CGTCACCGAAACGCGCGAGACGAAAGGGCCTCGTGATACGCCTATTTTTATAGGTTAATGTCATGATAAT
AATGGTTTCTTAGACGTCAGGTGGCACTTTTCGGGGAAATGTGCGCGGAACCCCTATTTGTTTATTTTTC
TAAATACATTCAAATATGTATCCGCTCATGAGACAATAACCCTGATAAATGCTTCAATAATATTGAAAAA
GGAAGAGTATGAGTATTCAACATTTCCGTGTCGCCCTTATTCCCTTTTTTGCGGCATTTTGCCTTCCTGT
TTTTGCTCACCCAGAAACGCTGGTGAAAGTAAAAGATGCTGAAGATCAGTTGGGTGCACGAGTGGGTTAC
ATCGAACTGGATCTCAACAGCGGTAAGATCCTTGAGAGTTTTCGCCCCGAAGAACGTTTTCCAATGATGA
GCACTTTTAAAGTTCTGCTATGTGGCGCGGTATTATCCCGTATTGACGCCGGGCAAGAGCAACTCGGTCG
CCGCATACACTATTCTCAGAATGACTTGGTTGAGTACTCACCAGTCACAGAAAAGCATCTTACGGATGGC
ATGACAGTAAGAGAATTATGCAGTGCTGCCATAACCATGAGTGATAACACTGCGGCCAACTTACTTCTGA
CAACGATCGGAGGACCGAAGGAGCTAACCGCTTTTTTGCACAACATGGGGGATCATGTAACTCGCCTTGA
TCGTTGGGAACCGGAGCTGAATGAAGCCATACCAAACGACGAGCGTGACACCACGATGCCTGTAGCAATG
GCAACAACGTTGCGCAAACTATTAACTGGCGAACTACTTACTCTAGCTTCCCGGCAACAATTAATAGACT
GGATGGAGGCGGATAAAGTTGCAGGACCACTTCTGCGCTCGGCCCTTCCGGCTGGCTGGTTTATTGCTGA
TAAATCTGGAGCCGGTGAGCGTGGGTCTCGCGGTATCATTGCAGCACTGGGGCCAGATGGTAAGCCCTCC
CGTATCGTAGTTATCTACACGACGGGGAGTCAGGCAACTATGGATGAACGAAATAGACAGATCGCTGAGA
TAGGTGCCTCACTGATTAAGCATTGGTAACTGTCAGACCAAGTTTACTCATATATACTTTAGATTGATTT
AAAACTTCATTTTTAATTTAAAAGGATCTAGGTGAAGATCCTTTTTGATAATCTCATGACCAAAATCCCT
TAACGTGAGTTTTCGTTCCACTGAGCGTCAGACCCCGTAGAAAAGATCAAAGGATCTTCTTGAGATCCTT
TTTTTCTGCGCGTAATCTGCTGCTTGCAAACAAAAAAACCACCGCTACCAGCGGTGGTTTGTTTGCCGGA
TCAAGAGCTACCAACTCTTTTTCCGAAGGTAACTGGCTTCAGCAGAGCGCAGATACCAAATACTGTTCTT
CTAGTGTAGCCGTAGTTAGGCCACCACTTCAAGAACTCTGTAGCACCGCCTACATACCTCGCTCTGCTAA
TCCTGTTACCAGTGGCTGCTGCCAGTGGCGATAAGTCGTGTCTTACCGGGTTGGACTCAAGACGATAGTT
ACCGGATAAGGCGCAGCGGTCGGGCTGAACGGGGGGTTCGTGCACACAGCCCAGCTTGGAGCGAACGACC
TACACCGAACTGAGATACCTACAGCGTGAGCTATGAGAAAGCGCCACGCTTCCCGAAGGGAGAAAGGCGG
ACAGGTATCCGGTAAGCGGCAGGGTCGGAACAGGAGAGCGCACGAGGGAGCTTCCAGGGGGAAACGCCTG
GTATCTTTATAGTCCTGTCGGGTTTCGCCACCTCTGACTCGAGCGTCGATTTTTGTGATGCTCGTCAGGG
GGGCGGAGCCTATGGAAAAACGCCAGCAACGCGGCCTTTTTACGGTTCCTGGCCTTTTGCTGGCCTTTTG
CTCACATGTTCTTTCCTGCGTTATCAGGGGATTCCTTAAGGTATACTTTCCGCTGCATAACCCTGCTTCG
GGGTCATTATAGCGATTTTTTCGGTATATCCATCCTTTTTCGCACGATATACAGGATTTTGCCAAAGGGT
TCGTGTAGACTTTCCTTGGTGTATCCAACGGCGTCAGCCGGGCAGGATAGGTGAAGTAGGCCCACCCGCG
AGCGGGTGTTCCTTCTTCACTGTCCCTTATTCGCACCTGGCGGTGCTCAACGGGAATCCTGCTCTGCGAG
GCTGGCCGATAAGCTCTGATACCGCTCGCCGCAGCCGAACGACCGAGCGCAGCGGGTCAGTGAGCGAGGA
AGCGGAAGAGCGCCCAATACGCAAACCGCCTCTCCCCGCGCGTTGGCCGATTCATTAATGCAGCGCCCAA
ACATAACAGGAAGAAAAATGCCCCGCTGTGGGCGGACAAAATAGTTGGGAACTGGGAGGGGTGGAAATGG
AGTTTTTAAGGATTATTTAGGGAAGAGTGACAAAATAGATGGGAACTGGGTGTAGCGTCGTAAGCTAATA
CGAAAATTAAAAATGACAAAATAGTTTGGAACTAGATTTCACTTATCTGGTTGGCCTGCAAGGCCTTCGC
GAGGCGAAAAAACCCCGCCGAAGCGGGGTTTTTTGCGTGGCGGCCGCTTACAGGCGGTGGCGATAATCCG
CGGGAGTGCGATCAAACTGCCGCGCGAAAACGCGGGAGAAGGTCTGCTGCGAGACATAACCCAGGTCCAT
TGCGATATCAAAAATCGGACGCTCGGTGGTGCGCAACTCAACGGCGGCCAGTAACAGGCGGCGTTGGCGA
ATGTAATCGCCAAGCGTCTGATGCGTCACCGTGCGGAACATTCGTTGCAAGTACCACTTTGAATAGCCTG
ATTTTTTTGCGACTACATCAATGTTAAGCGGCTGGTCAATATGCTCGTCAATCCATGCGATAAGATCCTG
AATAATTTTCTGATGGGACATGCTACCTCCGCCACCGTAGATGCCGGAGTTTGCTGCGATTGCTGAGGGA
ATCGGGTTTCCATCTTTTAGGAGACCTTGCATTGCCTTAACAATAAGCTCGCAGTCGGAATTCGTGGCGA
AAATTGGAATGGTTAGTTCCATATTTAAGTACGAACGCCAGGCGCCTTTAGGCACCTCGACTTTGATGGT
GTATTTGCGATTCTGCGCAGAGCTCTGACGAACGCTACAGGTTACTTTGTAAGCCTGTGAACGCGAGTTA
GAGCTGATCCATTCAGCGATCCCGTTAGCGAAGTTGCTTGGGGCGACAGTCACGTCGCCAGTTCCGCCAT
TGTCGACGAGAACGAACTGAGTAAAGTTAGAAGCGGGCCCCATGGTACCTTTCTCCTCTTTAATGAATTC
GCTAGCATAATACCTAGGGCTGAGCTAGCCGTAAACTGCAGATTCACCACCCTGAATTGACTCTCTTCCG
GGCGCTCTAGGTATAAACGCAGAAAGGCCCACCCGAAGGTGAGCCAGTGTGACTCTAGTAGAGAGCGTTC
ACCGACAAACAACAGATAAAACGAAAGGCCCAGTCTTTCGACTGAGCCTTTCGTTTTATTTGATGCCTGG
AGATCCTTACTCGAGTTAGTCACCTCCTAGCTGACTCAAATCAATGCGTGTTTCATAAAGACCAGTGATG
GATTGATGGATAAGAGTGGCATCTAAAACTTCTTTTGTAGACGTATATCGTTTACGATCAATTGTTGTAT
CAAAATATTTAAAAGCAGCGGGAGCTCCAAGATTCGTCAACGTAAATAAATGAATAATATTTTCTGCTTG
TTCACGTATTGGTTTGTCTCTATGTTTGTTATATGCACTAAGAACTTTATCTAAATTGGCATCTGCTAAA
ATAACACGCTTAGAAAATTCACTGATTTGCTCAATAATCTCATCTAAATAATGCTTATGCTGCTCCACAA
ACAATTGTTTTTGTTCGTTATCTTCTGGACTACCCTTCAACTTTTCATAATGACTAGCTAAATATAAAAA
ATTCACATATTTGCTTGGCAGAGCCAGCTCATTTCCTTTTTGTAATTCTCCGGCACTAGCCAGCATCCGT
TTACGACCGTTTTCTAACTCAAAAAGACTATATTTAGGTAGTTTAATGATTAAGTCTTTTTTAACTTCCT
TATATCCTTTAGCTTCTAAAAAGTCAATCGGATTTTTTTCAAAGGAACTTCTTTCCATAATTGTGATCCC
TAGTAACTCTTTAACGGATTTTAACTTCTTCGATTTCCCTTTTTCCACCTTAGCAACCACTAGGACTGAA
TAAGCTACCGTTGGACTATCAAAACCACCATATTTTTTTGGATCCCAGTCTTTTTTACGAGCAATAAGCT
TGTCCGAATTTCTTTTTGGTAAAATTGACTCCTTGGAGAATCCGCCTGTCTGTACTTCTGTTTTCTTGAC
AATATTGACTTGGGGCATGGACAATACTTTGCGCACTGTGGCAAAATCTCGCCCTTTATCCCAGACAATT
TCTCCAGTTTCCCCATTAGTTTCGATTAGAGGGCGTTTGCGAATCTCTCCATTTGCAAGTGTAATTTCTG
TTTTGAAGAAGTTCATGATATTAGAGTAAAAGAAATATTTTGCGGTTGCTTTGCCTATTTCTTGCTCAGA
CTTAGCAATCATTTTACGAACATCATAAACTTTATAATCACCATAGACAAACTCCGATTCAAGTTTTGGA
TATTTCTTAATCAAAGCAGTTCCAACGACGGCATTTAGATACGCATCATGGGCATGATGGTAATTGTTAA
TCTCACGTACTTTATAGAATTGGAAATCTTTTCGGAAGTCAGAAACTAATTTAGATTTTAAGGTAATCAC
TTTAACCTCTCGAATAAGTTTATCATTTTCATCGTATTTAGTATTCATGCGACTATCCAAAATTTGTGCC
ACATGCTTAGTGATTTGGCGAGTTTCAACCAATTGGCGTTTGATAAAACCAGCTTTATCAAGTTCACTCA
AACCTCCACGTTCAGCTTTCGTTAAATTATCAAACTTACGTTGAGTGATTAACTTGGCGTTTAGAAGTTG
TCTCCAATAGTTTTTCATCTTTTTGACTACTTCTTCACTTGGAACGTTATCCGATTTACCACGATTTTTA
TCAGAACGCGTTAAGACCTTATTGTCTATTGAATCGTCTTTAAGGAAACTTTGTGGAACAATGGCATCGA
CATCATAATCACTTAAACGATTAATATCTAATTCTTGGTCCACATACATGTCTCTTCCATTTTGGAGATA
ATAGAGATAGAGCTTTTCATTTTGCAATTGAGTATTTTCAACAGGATGCTCTTTAAGAATCTGACTTCCT
AATTCTTTGATACCTTCTTCGATTCGTTTCATACGCTCTCGCGAATTTTTCTGGCCCTTTTGAGTTGTCT
GATTTTCACGTGCCATTTCAATAACGATATTTTCTGGCTTATGCCGCCCCATTACTTTGACCAATTCATC
AACAACTTTTACAGTCTGTAAAATACCTTTTTTAATAGCAGGGCTACCAGCTAAATTTGCAATATGTTCA
TGTAAACTATCGCCTTGTCCAGACACTTGTGCTTTTTGAATGTCTTCTTTAAATGTCAAACTATCATCAT
GGATCAGCTGCATAAAATTGCGATTGGCAAAACCATCTGATTTCAAAAAATCTAATATTGTTTTGCCAGA
TTGCTTATCCCTAATACCATTAATCAATTTTCGAGACAAACGTCCCCAACCAGTATAACGGCGACGTTTA
AGCTGTTTCATCACCTTATCATCAAAGAGGTGAGCATATGTTTTAAGTCTTTCCTCAATCATCTCCCTAT
CTTCAAATAAGGTCAATGTTAAAACAATATCCTCTAAGATATCTTCATTTTCTTCATTATCCAAAAAATC
TTTATCTTTAATAATTTTTAGCAAATCATGGTAGGTACCTAATGAAGCATTAAATCTATCTTCAACTCCT
GAAATTTCAACACTATCAAAACATTCTATTTTTTTGAAATAATCTTCTTTTAATTGCTTAACGGTTACTT
TTCGATTTGTTTTGAAGAGTAAATCAACAATGGCTTTCTTCTGTTCACCTGAAAGAAATGCTGGTTTTCG
CATTCCTTCAGTAACATATTTGACCTTTGTCAATTCGTTATAAACCGTAAAATACTCATAAAGCAAACTA
TGTTTTGGTAGTACTTTTTCATTTGGAAGATTTTTATCAAAGTTTGTCATGCGTTCAATAAATGATTGAG
CTGAAGCACCTTTATCGACAACTTCTTCAAAATTCCATGGGGTAATTGTTTCTTCAGACTTCCGAGTCAT
CCATGCAAAACGACTATTGCCACGCGCCAATGGACCAACATAATAAGGAATTCGAAAAGTCAAGATTTTT
TCAATCTTCTCACGATTGTCTTTTAAAAATGGATAAAAGTCTTCTTGTCTTCTCAAAATAGCATGCAGCT
CACCCAAGTGAATTTGATGGGGAATAGAGCCGTTGTCAAAGGTCCGTTGCTTGCGCAGCAAATCTTCACG
ATTTAGTTTCACCAATAATTCCTCAGTACCATCCATTTTTTCTAAAATTGGTTTGATAAATTTATAAAAT
TCTTCTTGGCTAGCTCCCCCATCAATATAACCTGCATATCCGTTTTTTGATTGATCAAAAAAGATTTCTT
TATACTTTTCTGGAAGTTGTTGTCGAACTAAAGCTTTTAAAAGAGTCAAGTCTTGATGATGTTCATCGTA
GCGTTTAATCATTGAAGCTGATAGGGGAGCCTTAGTTATTTCAGTATTTACTCTTAGGATATCTGAAAGT
AAAATAGCATCTGATAAATTCTTAGCTGCCAAAAACAAATCAGCATATTGATCTCCAATTTGCGCCAATA
AATTATCTAAATCATCATCGTAAGTATCTTTTGAAAGCTGTAATTTAGCATCTTCTGCCAAATCAAAATT
TGATTTAAAATTAGGGGTCAAACCCAATGACAAAGCAATGAGATTCCCAAATAAGCCATTTTTCTTCTCA
CCGGGGAGCTGAGCAATGAGATTTTCTAATCGTCTTGATTTACTCAATCGTGCAGAAAGAATCGCTTTAG
CATCTACTCCACTTGCGTTAATAGGGTTTTCTTCAAATAATTGATTGTAGGTTTGTACCAACTGGATAAA
TAGTTTGTCCACATCACTATTATCAGGATTTAAATCTCCCTCAATCAAAAAATGACCACGAAACTTAATC
ATATGCGCTAAGGCCAAATAGATTAAGCGCAAATCCGCTTTATCAGTAGAATCTACCAATTTTTTTCGCA
GATGATAGATAGTTGGATATTTCTCATGATAAGCAACTTCATCTACTATATTTCCAAAAATAGGATGACG
TTCATGCTTCTTGTCTTCTTCCACCAAAAAAGACTCTTCAAGTCGATGAAAGAAACTATCATCTACTTTC
GCCATCTCATTTGAAAAAATCTCCTGTAGATAACAAATACGATTCTTCCGACGTGTATACCTTCTACGAG
CTGTCCGTTTGAGACGAGTCGCTTCCGCTGTCTCTCCACTGTCAAATAAAAGAGCCCCTATAAGATTTTT
TTTGATACTGTGGCGGTCTGTATTTCCCAGAACCTTGAACTTTTTAGACGGAACCTTATATTCATCAGTG
ATCACCGCCCATCCGACGCTATTTGTGCCGATAGCTAAGCCTATTGAGTATTTCTTATCCATATGTTTTT
CCTCCTAACCGCGGCCTAGGCATGGTCATGACTCCATTATTATTGTTTCTGTTGCATAAAGCCTAAGGGG
TAGGCCTTACTAGAGATAGCCATTTTTTGCACTCCTGTATCCGCTTCTTGCAAGGCTGGACTTATCCCTA
TCAAACCGGACACTGCACTTTATGCTGGTTATGCTGGCTGCATGGGGCATTAGTTGGGGAGCCAGATTTG
TCATGGAGCAGGCCGTTCTGCTTTATGGATCAGGAAAAAACTATTTGTTCTTCAGTCATGGTACTGTTCT
GATGTACCTGCTGTGTGTTTTCCTGGTATACCGCCGTTGGATAGCTCCGCTACCGGTCGTTGGTCAGATC
AAGCTAATTCCCATGCATGGTGAAAACGGGGGCGAAGAAGTTGTCCATATTGGCCACGTTTAAATCAAAA
CTGGTGAAACTCACCCAGGGATTGGCTGAGACGAAAAACATATTCTCAATAAACCCTTTAGGGAAATAGG
CCAGGTTTTCACCGTAACACGCCACATCTTGCGAATATATGTGTAGAAACTGCCGGAAATCGTCGTGGTA
TTCACTCCAGAGCGATGAAAACGTTTCAGTTTGCTCATGGAAAACGGTGTAACAAGGGTGAACACTATCC
CATATCACCAGCTCACCGTCTTTCATTGCCATACGTAATTACGGATGAGCATTCATCAGGCGGGCAAGAA
TGTGAATAAAGGCCGGATAAAACTTGTGCTTATTTTTCTTTACGGTCTTTAAAAAGGCCGTAATATCCAG
CAGATCCCCTTTATCCGCCAATTCGTCGCCCCATGCCCCGACAGCACGAACTTCTGGTGTTCTCGCTTCT
TAAAAAGAACGTCTTCGTTCTGCTTGGCGTTATTTTTGCTTGGAAAAGTGGTCACTGATTGCAAAAAGGA
TGGCGCAACGTGGCAATGGGGGTAACCCGTATACGCATCACGTGGAGATGCATTTTCATCGACTTGGCGC
CTTTCTACATCACACCAAGCAGCCCACATTAAAATAAGAGAACCGTGAACTATGGATTTTTGCTTATTGA
ACGAGAAAAGTCAGATCTTCGTCCACGCCGAGCCCTATGCAGTCTCCGATTATGTTAACCAGTATGTCGG
TACGCACTCTATTCGCCTGCCCAAGGGCGGGCGCCCGGCAGGCAGGCTGCACCACAGAATCTTCGGATGC
CTCGATCTGTGTCGAATCAGCTACGGCGGTAGCGTGAGGGTAATCTCGCCTGGATTAGAAACCTGTTATC
ATCTGCAAATAATACTCAAAGGCCATTGCCTGTGGCGTGGCCATGGCCAGGAGCACTATTTTGCGCCGGG
CGAACTATTGCTGCTCAATCCGGATGACCAAGCCGACCTGACCTATTCAGAAGATTGCGAGAAATTTATC
GTTAAATTGCCCTCAGTGGTCCTTGATCGGGCGTGCAGTGACAACAATTGGCACAAGCCGAGGGAGGGTA
TCCGTTTCGCCGCGCGACACAATCTCCAGCAACTCGATGGCTTTATCAATCTACTCGGGTTAGTTTGTGA
CGAAGCGGAACATACAAAGTCGATGCCTCGGGTCCAAGAGCACTATGCGGGGATCATCGCTTCCAAGCTG
CTCGAAATGCTGGGCAGCAATGTCAGCCGTGAAATTTTCAGCAAAGGTAACCCGTCTTTCGAGCGAGTCG
TTCAATTCATTGAGGAGAATCTCAAACGGAATATCAGCCTTGAGCGGTTAGCGGAGCTGGCGATGATGAG
TCCACGCTCGCTCTACAATTTGTTCGAGAAGCACGCCGGCACCACGCCGAAGAACTACATCCGCAACCGC
AAGCTCGAAAGCATCCGCGCCTGCTTGAACGATCCCAGTGCCAATGTGCGTAGTATAACTGAGATAGCCC
TAGACTACGGCTTCTTACATTTGGGACGCTTCGCTGAAAACTATAGGAGCGCGTTCGGCGAGTTGCCTTC
CGACACCCTGCGTCAATGCAAAAAGGAAGTGGCTTGATTACGAACGTTTAATTAAAGGCATCAAATAAAA
CGAAAAGCTCAGTCGAAAGACTGGGCCTTTCGTTTTATCTGTTGTTTGTCGGTGAACGCTCTCCTGAGTA
GGACAAATCATGCATGATCGAATTAGCTTCAAAAGCGCTCTGAAGTTCCTATACTTTCTAGAGAATAGGA
ACTTCGGAATAGGAACTTCAAGATCCCCTGATTCCCTTTGTCAACAGCAATGGATCGAATTGACATAAGC
CTGTTCGGTTCGTAAACTGTAATGCAAGTAGCGTATGCGCTCACGCAACTGGTCCAGAACCTTGACCGAA
CGCAGCGGTGGTAACGGCGCAGTGGCGGTTTTCATG
Features (pLannotate 1.2.2; 29 found; start..end, strand, type, name):
    101..634     +  CDS            GmR: gentamycin acetyltransferase; aacC1; confers resistance to gentamycin
    764..797     -  protein_bind   FRT (minimal): supports FLP-mediated excision but not integration (Turan and Bode, 2011) FLP recombinase from the Saccharomyces cerevisiae 2μ plasmid
    857..943     -  terminator     rrnB T1 terminator: Escherichia coli rrnB; transcription terminator T1 from the E. coli rrnB gene
   1007..1036    -  CDS            CmR (fragment): chloramphenicol acetyltransferase confers resistance to chloramphenicol
   1046..1140    -  terminator     lambda t0 terminator: transcription terminator from phage lambda
   1161..1185    +  misc_feature   MCS (fragment): pBluescript multiple cloning site
   1189..1387    +  mobile_element Tn7R (fragment): mini-Tn7 element (right end of the Tn7 transposon) Tn7
   1459..1527    +  CDS            lacZα (fragment): LacZα fragment of β-galactosidase; lacZ fragment
   1533..1632    -  misc_feature   bom (fragment): basis of mobility region from pBR322
   1734..1769    -  CDS            rop (fragment): Rop protein, which maintains plasmids at low copy number; rop
   1864..1968    +  promoter       AmpR promoter: bla
   1969..2829    +  CDS            AmpR: β-lactamase; bla; confers resistance to ampicillin, carbenicillin, and related antibiotics
   3000..3588    +  rep_origin     ori: high-copy-number ColE1/pMB1/pBR322/pUC origin of replication
   3820..3928    +  oriT           oriT: incP origin of transfer
   4000..4054    +  CDS            lacI (fragment): lac repressor; lacI; The lac repressor binds to the lac operator to inhibit transcription in E. coli. This inhibition can be relieved by adding lactose or isopropyl-β-D-thiogalactopyranoside (IPTG).
   4087..4252    +  mobile_element Tn7L: mini-Tn7 element (left end of the Tn7 transposon) Tn7
   4321..4641    -  CDS            soxS: SOXS_ECOLI - Experimental evidence at protein level: Swiss-Prot protein existence level 1. Transcriptional activator of the superoxide response regulon of E.coli that includes at least 10 genes such as sodA, nfo, zwf and micF. Binds the DNA sequence 5'-GCACN(7)CAA-3'. It also facilitates the subsequent binding of RNA polymerase to the micF and the nfo promoters. From Escherichia coli (strain K12).
   4657..5004    -  CDS            CAPSD_BPMS2 (fragment): Experimental evidence at protein level: Swiss-Prot protein existence level 1. Acts as a translational repressor of viral replicase synthesis late in infection. This latter function is the result of capsid protein interaction with an RNA hairpin which contains the replicase ribosome-binding site. From Escherichia phage MS2 (Bacteriophage MS2).
   5082..5116    -  promoter       lacIq promoter (fragment): lacI (mutant); In the lacIq allele, a single base change in the promoter boosts expression of the lacI gene about 10-fold.
   5128..5155    -  terminator     T7Te terminator: phage T7 early transcription terminator
   5171..5242    -  terminator     rrnB T1 terminator: transcription terminator T1 from the E. coli rrnB gene
   5268..9372    -  CDS            dCas9 (fragment): catalytically dead mutant of the Cas9 endonuclease from the Streptococcus pyogenes Type II CRISPR/Cas system RNA-guided DNA-binding protein that lacks endonuclease activity due to the D10A mutation in the RuvC catalytic domain and the H840A mutation in the HNH catalytic domain
   9432..9512    -  promoter       Pm promoter: The bacterial Pm promoter is activated by XylS in the presence of benzoate or m-toluate (Marqués et al., 1999).
   9524..9784    +  CDS            YPRA_ECOLX (fragment): Protein predicted: Swiss-Prot protein existence level 4. From Escherichia coli.
   9746..10151   -  CDS            CmR (fragment): chloramphenicol acetyltransferase; cat; confers resistance to chloramphenicol
  10412..11377   +  CDS            XylS: XylS regulator encoded by the Pseudomonas putida TOL plasmid pWWO; xylS; stimulates transcription from the Pm promoter in the presence of aromatic compounds such as m-toluate or benzoate
  11402..11488   +  terminator     rrnB T1 terminator: Escherichia coli rrnB; transcription terminator T1 from the E. coli rrnB gene
  11522..11569   -  protein_bind   FRT: FLP-mediated recombination occurs in the 8-bp core sequence TCTAGAAA (Turan and Bode, 2011). FLP recombinase from the Saccharomyces cerevisiae 2μ plasmid
  11610..11638   +  promoter       Pc promoter: intI1 (promoter lies within the coding sequence); class 1 integron promoter
