[The description below was written by a language model from this plasmid's Addgene catalogue record and pLannotate feature annotations shown in this document.]
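Description:
pPPC005 is an 11.7 kb mini-Tn7T delivery plasmid built on a pUC18T-miniTn7T-Gm type backbone (derived from pPPC001) for placing CRISPR activation (CRISPRa) components into the chromosome of Pseudomonas putida and other Gram-negative bacteria. In E. coli it replicates from a high-copy ColE1/pUC origin. It carries a gentamicin acetyltransferase gene, apparently driven by the class 1 integron Pc promoter just upstream, and a β-lactamase gene, so it confers both gentamicin and ampicillin resistance. An incP oriT allows conjugative mobilisation. According to the depositor, transfer is done with a mobilising helper plasmid and a second helper that supplies the Tn7 transposase functions.

The Tn7L and Tn7R ends bracket the transposable segment, which includes the gentamicin marker but leaves AmpR, the origin and oriT outside it. Two expression units sit within this segment. The first is catalytically dead S. pyogenes Cas9 under the Pm promoter, with the divergently oriented xylS regulator gene from the P. putida TOL plasmid. This XylS-Pm module replaced the original Sp.pCas9 promoter of the parent plasmid and makes dCas9 expression inducible by benzoate or m-toluate. The second is a fusion of the MS2 coat protein (MCP) to the E. coli transcriptional activator SoxS carrying R93A/S101A substitutions, driven by the constitutive BBa_J23107 promoter, which the automated annotation labels as a lacIq promoter fragment. MCP presumably recruits the activator to MS2 hairpins on a scaffold guide RNA, which is not encoded here. Several rrnB T1, T7Te and lambda t0 terminators insulate the units.

FRT sites flank the gentamicin marker for FLP-mediated removal after integration. The depositor notes a point mutation in one FRT site but reports that marker excision still works. Short chloramphenicol resistance, lacZα, lacI and rop fragments appear to be cloning remnants.
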