Addgene plasmid #171140: pPPC005
Purpose: For integration of XylS-Pm-dCas9 and BBa_J23107-MCP-SoxS(R93A/S101A) with miniTn7T method
Depositing lab: Jesse Zalatan. Depositing organization: University of Washington. Publication: Portable bacterial CRISPR transcriptional activation enables metabolic engineering in Pseudomonas putida. Kiattisewee C, Dong C, Fontana J, Sugianto W, Peralta-Yahya P, Carothers JM, Zalatan JG. Metab Eng. 2021 Apr 27. pii: S1096-7176(21)00063-X. doi: 10.1016/j.ymben.2021.04.002. PubMed 33930546.
Backbone
  Vector backbone: pPPC001
  Backbone manufacturer: Jesse Zalatan
  Backbone size w/o insert (bp): 10153
  Total vector size (bp): 11726
  Modifications to backbone: Replace Sp.pCas9 promoter with XylS-Pm
  Vector type: Bacterial Expression, CRISPR
Growth in bacteria
  Bacterial resistance: Gentamicin, 10 μg/mL
  Growth temperature: 37°C
  Growth strain: DH5alpha
  Growth instructions: Also resistant to Ampicillin
  Copy number: High Copy
Gene/Insert
  Gene/Insert name: XylS-Pm
  Species: P. putida
  Insert size (bp): 2116
  Promoter: Pm
  Cloning method: Gibson Cloning
  Sequencing primers: 5′ accgaacaggcttatgtcaa; 3′ CGAGTCGCTTCCGCTGTCTCTCC
Resource information
  A portion of this plasmid was derived from a plasmid made by: Pablo Ivan Nikel
Terms and licenses: Academic/Nonprofit Terms; Industry Terms: Not Available to Industry
Depositor comments: Alternative names: pCK193, pUC18TminiTn7T-Gm_XylS-Pm-dCas9_BBa_J23107-MCP-SoxS(R93A/S101A) Used for conjugation, with pTNS1 and pRK2013 helper plasmids, to integrate XylS-Pm-dCas9 and BBa_J23107-MCP-SoxS(R93A/S101A) cassettes into gram-negative bacteria. Point mutation in the FRT site was observed and remained applicable with counterselection by pCK255
How to cite: pPPC005 was a gift from Jesse Zalatan (Addgene plasmid # 171140 ; http://n2t.net/addgene:171140 ; RRID:Addgene_171140)
